Addgene plasmid #22214: pcDNA3-HA-Tuba
Depositing lab: Pietro De Camilli. Depositing organization: Yale University. Publication: Tuba, a novel protein containing bin/amphiphysin/Rvs and Dbl homology domains, links dynamin to regulation of the actin cytoskeleton. Salazar MA, Kwiatkowski AV, Pellegrini L, Cestra G, Butler MH, Rossman KL, Serna DM, Sondek J, Gertler FB, De Camilli P. J Biol Chem. 2003 Dec 5. 278(49):49031-43. 10.1074/jbc.M308104200 PubMed 14506234.
Backbone
  Vector backbone: pcDNA3
  Backbone manufacturer: Invitrogen
  Backbone size w/o insert (bp): 5400
  Vector type: Mammalian Expression, Bacterial Expression
  Selectable markers: Neomycin (select with G418)
Growth in bacteria
  Bacterial resistance: Ampicillin, 100 μg/mL
  Growth temperature: 37°C
  Growth strain: DH5alpha
  Copy number: High Copy
Gene/Insert
  Gene/Insert name: Tuba (alt names: DNMBP; KIAA1010)
  Species: H. sapiens (human)
  Insert size (bp): 4700
  GenBank ID: AY196211
  Entrez Gene: DNMBP (a.k.a. ARHGEF36, CTRCT48, TUBA)
  Tag / fusion protein: HA (N terminal on backbone)
  Cloning method: Restriction Enzyme; 5′ cloning site EcoRI/MfeI (destroyed during cloning); 3′ cloning site XbaI (not destroyed)
  Sequencing primers: 5′ T7; 3′ SP6
Terms and licenses: Academic/Nonprofit Terms; Industry Terms: Not Available to Industry
How to cite: pcDNA3-HA-Tuba was a gift from Pietro De Camilli (Addgene plasmid # 22214 ; http://n2t.net/addgene:22214 ; RRID:Addgene_22214)
