[The description below was written by a language model from this plasmid's Addgene catalogue record.]
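Description:
pcDNA3-HA-Tuba is a mammalian expression plasmid built on the Invitrogen pcDNA3 backbone (about 5.4 kb without insert) and carrying the human Tuba coding sequence, also known as DNMBP (dynamin-binding protein), KIAA1010 or ARHGEF36. The insert is roughly 4.7 kb and is fused to an HA epitope tag at its N terminus; the tag is encoded on the backbone side of the junction, so the expressed protein can be detected or immunoprecipitated with anti-HA antibodies. The fragment was placed by restriction cloning, with a 5′ EcoRI/MfeI compatible-end junction that was destroyed in the process and a 3′ XbaI site that remains intact. T7 and SP6 primers are listed for sequencing into the insert from either side.

The plasmid is maintained in E. coli at high copy under ampicillin selection, and it carries a neomycin resistance marker allowing G418 selection of stably transfected mammalian cells. The record does not explicitly name the promoter, although pcDNA3 vectors normally drive the insert from the CMV immediate-early promoter with a downstream polyadenylation signal. No feature table is provided, so individual elements cannot be confirmed beyond the catalogue fields.

According to the associated publication title, Tuba contains bin/amphiphysin/Rvs (BAR) and Dbl homology domains and links dynamin to regulation of the actin cytoskeleton. This construct is therefore suited to expressing tagged full-length Tuba in cultured mammalian cells for localisation, interaction and functional studies of endocytic and actin-regulatory pathways.
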