>Addgene plasmid #22214 | pcDNA3-HA-Tuba | addgene partial sequence | sequence record 28038 | 22214 with CMV-F
GGGNGCATTAGCAGAGCTCTCTGGCTACTAGAGAACCCACTGCTTACTGGCTTATCGAAATTAATACGAC
TCACTATAGGGAGACCCAAGCTTGGTACCATGGCGTACCCATACGACGTCCCAGACTACGCGGGATCCGA
ATTGATGGAGGCTGGCTCAGTGGTTCGAGCCATTTTTGACTTCTGCCCTAGCGTATCAGAAGAACTGCCG
CTCTTTGTGGGAGATATTATTGAGGTGCTGGCAGTGGTGGATGAATTTTGGCTTCTAGGAAAGAAGGAGG
ATGTTACAGGACAATTCCCCAGCAGTTTTGTGGAAATTGTGACCATTCCCAGTCTAAAAGAGGGAGAGAG
GCTGTTTGTGTGCATTTGTGAATTCACATCCCAAGAGTTGGATAATCTTCCCCTCCATCGAGGTGACCTG
GTGATTCTCGATGGCATTCCCACTGCAGGCTGGCTGCAGGGCCGAAGCTGCTGGGGCGCACGGGGCTTCT
TCCCATCTTCATGTGTCCGCGAGCTCTGCCTCTCCTCACAGAGCCGGCAGTGGCACTCCCAGAGCGCCCT
GTTTCAGATTCCGGAATATTCCATGGGACAAGCCCGGGCCCTAATGGGGCTTTCTGCTCAGCTGGATGAA
GAGCTGGACTTCAGGGAAGGGGATGTGATCACCATTATTGGAGTTCCTGAACCAGGCTGGTTTGAAGGGG
AGTTAGAGGGCCGAAGAGGCATTTTTCCAGAAGGTTTTGTAGAGCTGTTGGGGCCCCTGAGGACTGTGGA
TGAGTCAGTAAGTTCTGGAAATCAAGATGACTGCATTGTTTAATGGTGAAGTAGATACCCCCCGTAGGAG
AAGAAGAGATAGGGCCCGGATGAGGATGAGGAGGANCCAGGGACCTATGGGGGTCGCCCTGTACAGAATN
CCAAGCCCTGGAGCCAAATGAACCTGGATTTCGAGGGNNGGGAAAAAANTCCGAATTCTGGCGAACCTTG
GAAAAAATGGCTGGCTGAAAGGAANCC
